Addgene plasmid #144009: TFORF2317
Purpose: Lentiviral vector for overexpressing transcription factor ORFs with unique 24-bp barcodes. Barcodes facilitate identification of transcription factors in pooled screens.
Depositing lab: Feng Zhang. Depositing organization: Broad Institute. Publication: A transcription factor atlas of directed differentiation. Joung J, Ma S, Tay T, Geiger-Schuller KR, Kirchgatterer PC, Verdine VK, Guo B, Arias-Garcia MA, Allen WE, Singh A, Kuksenko O, Abudayyeh OO, Gootenberg JS, Fu Z, Macrae RK, Buenrostro JD, Regev A, Zhang F. Cell. 2023 Jan 5;186(1):209-229.e26. doi: 10.1016/j.cell.2022.11.026. PubMed 36608654.
Backbone
  Vector backbone: pLX_TRC317
  Backbone manufacturer: Broad Institute Genetic Perturbation Platform
  Backbone size w/o insert (bp): 8264
  Vector type: Mammalian Expression, Lentiviral
  Selectable markers: Puromycin
Growth in bacteria
  Bacterial resistance: Ampicillin, 100 μg/mL
  Growth temperature: 37°C
  Growth strain: NEB Stable
  Copy number: High Copy
Gene/Insert
  Gene/Insert name: ETV4
  Species: H. sapiens (human)
  Insert size (bp): 1439
  Entrez Gene: ETV4 (a.k.a. E1A-F, E1AF, PEA3, PEAS3)
  Promoter: EF1a
  Cloning method: Unknown
  Sequencing primers: 5′ GGGTGGAGACTGAAGTTAGGCCAG; 3′ CACATAGCGTAAAAGGAGCAACATAG
Terms and licenses: Academic/Nonprofit Terms; Industry Terms: Not Available to Industry
Depositor comments: NM_001261438,NM_001261437,ENST00000538265,ENST00000545954 . The transcription factor ORF portion of this plasmid was synthesized by Genewiz. Please test multiple small colonies in case of plasmid recombination. To make this collection available in a timely manner, a portion of this collection was not fully sequenced by Addgene. If an Addgene verified full plasmid sequence is not available, please contact us prior to placing an order to request the full sequence.
How to cite: TFORF2317 was a gift from Feng Zhang (Addgene plasmid # 144009 ; http://n2t.net/addgene:144009 ; RRID:Addgene_144009)
