[The description below was written by a language model from this plasmid's Addgene catalogue record and pLannotate feature annotations shown in this document.]
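Description:
TFORF2317 is a lentiviral mammalian expression plasmid built on the pLX_TRC317 backbone and carrying the human transcription factor ETV4 (also known as PEA3 or E1AF) as a synthesized open reading frame. It belongs to a barcoded transcription factor ORF collection in which each construct carries a unique 24-bp barcode, so that the overexpressed factor can be identified by sequencing in pooled screens. The annotation does not mark the barcode as a separate feature. In bacteria the plasmid is maintained at high copy through a ColE1/pUC-type origin with ampicillin resistance (AmpR). An f1 origin and remnants of a lac/lacZα cloning region flanked by T3 and T7 promoters also sit in the backbone. The depositor notes a risk of recombination, as is common for LTR-containing plasmids.

The transfer cassette follows a third-generation, self-inactivating design. An RSV promoter drives a truncated HIV-1 5' LTR, followed by the Ψ packaging signal with a gag fragment, the Rev response element and a cPPT/CTS, and it ends in a ΔU3 3' LTR with a downstream SV40 polyadenylation signal. Within the provirus, an SV40 early promoter/origin segment precedes the puromycin N-acetyltransferase gene, which allows selection of transduced cells. The EF-1α promoter separately drives constitutive ETV4 expression, and a WPRE downstream of the ORF enhances transcript stability and expression. A short U6 promoter fragment annotated between the ORF and the WPRE appears to be residual sequence rather than a functional RNA polymerase III unit. The construct is intended for stable ETV4 overexpression in mammalian cells, either individually or within pooled screens such as directed-differentiation studies.
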