Features (pLannotate 1.2.2; 31 found; start..end, strand, type, name):
      5..231     +  promoter       RSV promoter: Rous sarcoma virus enhancer/promoter
    232..412     +  LTR            5' LTR (truncated): truncated 5' long terminal repeat (LTR) from HIV-1
    459..584     +  misc_feature   HIV-1 Ψ: packaging signal of human immunodeficiency virus type 1
    568..931     +  CDS            HIV-1 gag (fragment): gag protein from human immunodeficiency virus 1; gag
   1077..1310    +  misc_feature   RRE: The Rev response element (RRE) of HIV-1 allows for Rev-dependent mRNA export from the nucleus to the cytoplasm.
   1687..1713    +  CDS            Rev (fragment): human immunodeficiency virus 1 (HIV-1) Rev protein; rev; enhances nuclear export of unspliced and incompletely spliced viral mRNAs
   1720..1743    +  promoter       SV40 promoter (fragment): SV40 early promoter
   1744..1815    +  promoter       SV40 promoter (fragment): SV40 enhancer and early promoter
   1839..1974    +  rep_origin     SV40 ori: SV40 origin of replication
   2020..2616    +  CDS            PuroR (fragment): puromycin N-acetyltransferase; pac from Streptomyces; confers resistance to puromycin
   2665..2782    +  misc_feature   cPPT/CTS: central polypurine tract and central termination sequence of HIV-1
   2847..2913    +  CDS            small t antigen (fragment): SV40 (simian virus 40) small t antigen
   2920..4098    +  promoter       EF-1α promoter: strong constitutive promoter for human elongation factor EF-1α
   4115..5449    +  CDS            ETV4 (fragment): ETV4_HUMAN - Also known as E1AF, PEA3. Experimental evidence at protein level: Swiss-Prot protein existence level 1. (Microbial infection) Binds to the enhancer of the adenovirus E1A gene and acts as a transcriptional activator; the core-binding sequence is 5'-[AC]GGA[AT]GT-3'. From Homo sapiens (Human).
   5465..5518    +  promoter       U6 promoter (fragment): RNA polymerase III promoter for human U6 snRNA
   5560..6148    +  misc_feature   WPRE: woodchuck hepatitis virus posttranscriptional regulatory element
   6199..6218    +  misc_feature   cPPT/CTS (fragment): central polypurine tract and central termination sequence of HIV-1
   6220..6453    +  LTR            3' LTR (ΔU3): self-inactivating 3' long terminal repeat (LTR) from HIV-1
   6531..6652    +  polyA_signal   SV40 poly(A) signal: SV40 polyadenylation signal
   6692..6827    +  rep_origin     SV40 ori: SV40 origin of replication
   6848..6866    -  promoter       T7 promoter: promoter for bacteriophage T7 RNA polymerase
   6874..7029    +  CDS            lacZα (fragment): LacZα fragment of β-galactosidase; lacZ fragment
   7034..7462    +  rep_origin     f1 ori (sequence partly withheld): f1 bacteriophage origin of replication; arrow indicates direction of (+) strand synthesis
   7515..7619    +  promoter       AmpR promoter: bla
   7620..8480    +  CDS            AmpR: β-lactamase; bla; confers resistance to ampicillin, carbenicillin, and related antibiotics
   8651..9239    +  rep_origin     ori: high-copy-number ColE1/pMB1/pBR322/pUC origin of replication
   9422..9514    +  CDS            lacI (fragment): lac repressor; lacI; The lac repressor binds to the lac operator to inhibit transcription in E. coli. This inhibition can be relieved by adding lactose or isopropyl-β-D-thiogalactopyranoside (IPTG).
   9527..9548    +  protein_bind   CAP binding site: CAP binding activates transcription in the presence of cAMP. E. coli catabolite activator protein
   9563..9593    +  promoter       lac promoter: promoter for the E. coli lac operon
   9601..9617    +  protein_bind   lac operator: The lac repressor binds to the lac operator to inhibit transcription in E. coli. This inhibition can be relieved by adding lactose or isopropyl-β-D-thiogalactopyranoside (IPTG). lac repressor encoded by lacI
   9662..9680    +  promoter       T3 promoter: promoter for bacteriophage T3 RNA polymerase
>Addgene plasmid #144009 | TFORF2317 | addgene full sequence | sequence record 391401 | Addgene NGS Result
TTAATGTAGTCTTATGCAATACTCTTGTAGTCTTGCAACATGGTAACGATGAGTTAGCAACATGCCTTAC
AAGGAGAGAAAAAGCACCGTGCATGCCGATTGGTGGAAGTAAGGTGGTACGATCGTGCCTTATTAGGAAG
GCAACAGACGGGTCTGACATGGATTGGACGAACCACTGAATTGCCGCATTGCAGAGATATTGTATTTAAG
TGCCTAGCTCGATACATAAACGGGTCTCTCTGGTTAGACCAGATCTGAGCCTGGGAGCTCTCTGGCTAAC
TAGGGAACCCACTGCTTAAGCCTCAATAAAGCTTGCCTTGAGTGCTTCAAGTAGTGTGTGCCCGTCTGTT
GTGTGACTCTGGTAACTAGAGATCCCTCAGACCCTTTTAGTCAGTGTGGAAAATCTCTAGCAGTGGCGCC
CGAACAGGGACTTGAAAGCGAAAGGGAAACCAGAGGAGCTCTCTCGACGCAGGACTCGGCTTGCTGAAGC
GCGCACGGCAAGAGGCGAGGGGCGGCGACTGGTGAGTACGCCAAAAATTTTGACTAGCGGAGGCTAGAAG
GAGAGAGATGGGTGCGAGAGCGTCAGTATTAAGCGGGGGAGAATTAGATCGCGATGGGAAAAAATTCGGT
TAAGGCCAGGGGGAAAGAAAAAATATAAATTAAAACATATAGTATGGGCAAGCAGGGAGCTAGAACGATT
CGCAGTTAATCCTGGCCTGTTAGAAACATCAGAAGGCTGTAGACAAATACTGGGACAGCTACAACCATCC
CTTCAGACAGGATCAGAAGAACTTAGATCATTATATAATACAGTAGCAACCCTCTATTGTGTGCATCAAA
GGATAGAGATAAAAGACACCAAGGAAGCTTTAGACAAGATAGAGGAAGAGCAAAACAAAAGTAAGACCAC
CGCACAGCAAGCGGCCGCTGATCTTCAGACCTGGAGGAGGAGATATGAGGGACAATTGGAGAAGTGAATT
ATATAAATATAAAGTAGTAAAAATTGAACCATTAGGAGTAGCACCCACCAAGGCAAAGAGAAGAGTGGTG
CAGAGAGAAAAAAGAGCAGTGGGAATAGGAGCTTTGTTCCTTGGGTTCTTGGGAGCAGCAGGAAGCACTA
TGGGCGCAGCGTCAATGACGCTGACGGTACAGGCCAGACAATTATTGTCTGGTATAGTGCAGCAGCAGAA
CAATTTGCTGAGGGCTATTGAGGCGCAACAGCATCTGTTGCAACTCACAGTCTGGGGCATCAAGCAGCTC
CAGGCAAGAATCCTGGCTGTGGAAAGATACCTAAAGGATCAACAGCTCCTGGGGATTTGGGGTTGCTCTG
GAAAACTCATTTGCACCACTGCTGTGCCTTGGAATGCTAGTTGGAGTAATAAATCTCTGGAACAGATTTG
GAATCACACGACCTGGATGGAGTGGGACAGAGAAATTAACAATTACACAAGCTTAATACACTCCTTAATT
GAAGAATCGCAAAACCAGCAAGAAAAGAATGAACAAGAATTATTGGAATTAGATAAATGGGCAAGTTTGT
GGAATTGGTTTAACATAACAAATTGGCTGTGGTATATAAAATTATTCATAATGATAGTAGGAGGCTTGGT
AGGTTTAAGAATAGTTTTTGCTGTACTTTCTATAGTGAATAGAGTTAGGCAGGGATATTCACCATTATCG
TTTCAGACCCACCTCCCAACCCCGAGGGGACCCATGCATTGCATCTCAATTAGTCAGCAACCAGGTGTGG
AAAGTCCCCAGGCTCCCCAGCAGGCAGAAGTATGCAAAGCATGCGTCTCAATTAGTCAGCAACCATAGTC
CCGCCCCTAACTCCGCCCATCCCGCCCCTAACTCCGCCCAGTTCCGCCCATTCTCCGCCCCATGGCTGAC
TAATTTTTTTTATTTATGCAGAGGCCGAGGCCGCCTCGGCCTCTGAGCTATTCCAGAAGTAGTGAGGAGG
CTTTTTTGGAGGCCTAGGCTTTTGCAAAAAGCTTTCTAGAGGTACCACCGGAGCTTACCATGACCGAGTA
CAAGCCCACGGTGCGCCTCGCCACCCGCGACGACGTCCCCAGGGCCGTACGCACCCTCGCCGCCGCGTTC
GCCGACTACCCCGCCACGCGCCACACCGTCGATCCGGACCGCCACATCGAGCGGGTCACCGAGCTGCAAG
AACTCTTCCTCACGCGCGTCGGGCTCGACATCGGCAAGGTGTGGGTCGCGGACGACGGCGCCGCCGTGGC
GGTCTGGACCACGCCGGAGAGCGTCGAAGCGGGGGCGGTGTTCGCCGAGATCGGCCCGCGCATGGCCGAG
TTGAGCGGTTCCCGGCTGGCCGCGCAGCAACAGATGGAAGGCCTCCTGGCGCCGCACCGGCCCAAGGAGC
CCGCGTGGTTCCTGGCCACCGTCGGCGTCTCGCCCGACCACCAGGGCAAGGGTCTGGGCAGCGCCGTCGT
GCTCCCCGGAGTGGAGGCGGCCGAGCGCGCCGGGGTGCCCGCCTTCCTGGAGACCTCCGCGCCCCGCAAC
CTCCCCTTCTACGAGCGGCTCGGCTTCACCGTCACCGCCGACGTCGAGGTGCCCGAAGGACCGCGCACCT
GGTGCATGACCCGCAAGCCCGGTGCCAGTTAACGAATTCTAGATCTTGAGACAAATGGCAGTATTCATCC
ACAATTTTAAAAGAAAAGGGGGGATTGGGGGGTACAGTGCAGGGGAAAGAATAGTAGACATAATAGCAAC
AGACATACAAACTAAAGAATTACAAAAACAAATTACAAAAATTCAAAATTTTCGGGTTTATTACAGGGAC
AGCAGAGATCCACTTTGGCGCCGGCTCGAGGCCTGCAGGTGCAAAGATGGATAAAGTTTTAAACAGAGAG
GAATCTTTGCAGCTAATGGACCTTCTAGGTCTTGAAAGGAGTGGGAATTGGCTCCGGTGCCCGTCAGTGG
GCAGAGCGCACATCGCCCACAGTCCCCGAGAAGTTGGGGGGAGGGGTCGGCAATTGAACCGGTGCCTAGA
GAAGGTGGCGCGGGGTAAACTGGGAAAGTGATGTCGTGTACTGGCTCCGCCTTTTTCCCGAGGGTGGGGG
AGAACCGTATATAAGTGCAGTAGTCGCCGTGAACGTTCTTTTTCGCAACGGGTTTGCCGCCAGAACACAG
GTAAGTGCCGTGTGTGGTTCCCGCGGGCCTGGCCTCTTTACGGGTTATGGCCCTTGCGTGCCTTGAATTA
CTTCCACCTGGCTGCAGTACGTGATTCTTGATCCCGAGCTTCGGGTTGGAAGTGGGTGGGAGAGTTCGAG
GCCTTGCGCTTAAGGAGCCCCTTCGCCTCGTGCTTGAGTTGAGGCCTGGCCTGGGCGCTGGGGCCGCCGC
GTGCGAATCTGGTGGCACCTTCGCGCCTGTCTCGCTGCTTTCGATAAGTCTCTAGCCATTTAAAATTTTT
GATGACCTGCTGCGACGCTTTTTTTCTGGCAAGATAGTCTTGTAAATGCGGGCCAAGATCTGCACACTGG
TATTTCGGTTTTTGGGGCCGCGGGCGGCGACGGGGCCCGTGCGTCCCAGCGCACATGTTCGGCGAGGCGG
GGCCTGCGAGCGCGGCCACCGAGAATCGGACGGGGGTAGTCTCAAGCTGGCCGGCCTGCTCTGGTGCCTG
GCCTCGCGCCGCCGTGTATCGCCCCGCCCTGGGCGGCAAGGCTGGCCCGGTCGGCACCAGTTGCGTGAGC
GGAAAGATGGCCGCTTCCCGGCCCTGCTGCAGGGAGCTCAAAATGGAGGACGCGGCGCTCGGGAGAGCGG
GCGGGTGAGTCACCCACACAAAGGAAAAGGGCCTTTCCGTCCTCAGCCGTCGCTTCATGTGACTCCACGG
AGTACCGGGCGCCGTCCAGGCACCTCGATTAGTTCTCGAGCTTTTGGAGTACGTCGTCTTTAGGTTGGGG
GGAGGGGTTTTATGCGATGGAGTTTCCCCACACTGAGTGGGTGGAGACTGAAGTTAGGCCAGCTTGGCAC
TTGATGTAATTCTCCTTGGAATTTGCCCTTTTTGAGTTTGGATCTTGGTTCATTCTCAAGCCTCAGACAG
TGGTTCAAAGTTTTTTTCTTCCATTTCAGGTGTCGTGAGGCTAGCACCGCCACCATGGACCCGGGCTCCC
TGCCGCCCCTCGACTCTGAAGATCTCTTCCAGGATCTAAGTCACTTCCAGGAGACGTGGCTCGCTGAAGC
TCAGGTACCAGACAGTGATGAGCAGTTTGTTCCTGATTTCCATTCAGAAAACCTAGCTTTCCACAGCCCC
ACCACCAGGATCAAGAAGGAGCCCCAGAGTCCCCGCACAGACCCGGCCCTGTCCTGCAGCAGGAAGCCGC
CACTCCCCTACCACCATGGCGAGCAGTGCCTTTACTCCAGTGCCTATGACCCCCCCAGACAAATCGCCAT
CAAGTCCCCTGCCCCTGGTGCCCTTGGACAGTCGCCCCTACAGCCCTTTCCCCGGGCAGAGCAACGGAAT
TTCCTGAGATCCTCTGGCACCTCCCAGCCCCACCCTGGCCATGGGTACCTCGGGGAACATAGCTCCGTCT
TCCAGCAGCCCCTGGACATTTGCCACTCCTTCACATCTCAGGGAGGGGGCCGGGAACCCCTCCCAGCCCC
CTACCAACACCAGCTGTCGGAGCCCTGCCCACCCTATCCCCAGCAGAGCTTTAAGCAAGAATACCATGAT
CCCCTGTATGAACAGGCGGGCCAGCCAGCCGTGGACCAGGGTGGGGTCAATGGGCACAGGTACCCAGGGG
CGGGGGTGGTGATCAAACAGGAACAGACGGACTTCGCCTACGACTCAGATGTCACCGGGTGCGCATCAAT
GTACCTCCACACAGAGGGCTTCTCTGGGCCCTCTCCAGGTGACGGGGCCATGGGCTATGGCTATGAGAAA
CCTCTGCGACCATTCCCAGATGATGTCTGCGTTGTCCCTGAGAAATTTGAAGGAGACATCAAGCAGGAAG
GGGTCGGTGCATTTCGAGAGGGGCCGCCCTACCAGCGCCGGGGTGCCCTGCAGCTGTGGCAATTTCTGGT
GGCCTTGCTGGATGACCCAACAAATGCCCATTTCATTGCCTGGACGGGCCGGGGAATGGAGTTCAAGCTC
ATTGAGCCTGAGGAGGTCGCCAGGCTCTGGGGCATCCAGAAGAACCGGCCAGCCATGAATTACGACAAGC
TGAGCCGCTCGCTCCGATACTATTATGAGAAAGGCATCATGCAGAAGGTGGCTGGTGAGCGTTACGTGTA
CAAGTTTGTGTGTGAGCCCGAGGCCCTCTTCTCTTTGGCCTTCCCGGACAATCAGCGTCCAGCTCTCAAG
GCTGAGTTTGACCGGCCTGTCAGTGAGGAGGACACAGTCCCTTTGTCCCACTTGGATGAGAGCCCCGCCT
ACCTCCCAGAGCTGGCTGGCCCCGCCCAGCCATTTGGCCCCAAGGGTGGCTACTCTTACTAGTAATGAAC
TAGTCCGTAACTTGAAAGTATTTCGATTTCTTGGCTTTATATATCTTGTGGAAAGGACGACAACTTGTTA
GATAAGGGTTATTAACGCGTTAAGTCGACAATCAACCTCTGGATTACAAAATTTGTGAAAGATTGACTGG
TATTCTTAACTATGTTGCTCCTTTTACGCTATGTGGATACGCTGCTTTAATGCCTTTGTATCATGCTATT
GCTTCCCGTATGGCTTTCATTTTCTCCTCCTTGTATAAATCCTGGTTGCTGTCTCTTTATGAGGAGTTGT
GGCCCGTTGTCAGGCAACGTGGCGTGGTGTGCACTGTGTTTGCTGACGCAACCCCCACTGGTTGGGGCAT
TGCCACCACCTGTCAGCTCCTTTCCGGGACTTTCGCTTTCCCCCTCCCTATTGCCACGGCGGAACTCATC
GCCGCCTGCCTTGCCCGCTGCTGGACAGGGGCTCGGCTGTTGGGCACTGACAATTCCGTGGTGTTGTCGG
GGAAATCATCGTCCTTTCCTTGGCTGCTCGCCTGTGTTGCCACCTGGATTCTGCGCGGGACGTCCTTCTG
CTACGTCCCTTCGGCCCTCAATCCAGCGGACCTTCCTTCCCGCGGCCTGCTGCCGGCTCTGCGGCCTCTT
CCGCGTCTTCGCCTTCGCCCTCAGACGAGTCGGATCTCCCTTTGGGCCGCCTCCCCGCGTCGACTTTAAG
ACCAATGACTTACAAGGCAGCTGTAGATCTTAGCCACTTTTTAAAAGAAAAGGGGGGACTGGAAGGGCTA
ATTCACTCCCAACGAAGACAAGATCTGCTTTTTGCTTGTACTGGGTCTCTCTGGTTAGACCAGATCTGAG
CCTGGGAGCTCTCTGGCTAACTAGGGAACCCACTGCTTAAGCCTCAATAAAGCTTGCCTTGAGTGCTTCA
AGTAGTGTGTGCCCGTCTGTTGTGTGACTCTGGTAACTAGAGATCCCTCAGACCCTTTTAGTCAGTGTGG
AAAATCTCTAGCAGTACGTATAGTAGTTCATGTCATCTTATTATTCAGTATTTATAACTTGCAAAGAAAT
GAATATCAGAGAGTGAGAGGAACTTGTTTATTGCAGCTTATAATGGTTACAAATAAAGCAATAGCATCAC
AAATTTCACAAATAAAGCATTTTTTTCACTGCATTCTAGTTGTGGTTTGTCCAAACTCATCAATGTATCT
TATCATGTCTGGCTCTAGCTATCCCGCCCCTAACTCCGCCCATCCCGCCCCTAACTCCGCCCAGTTCCGC
CCATTCTCCGCCCCATGGCTGACTAATTTTTTTTATTTATGCAGAGGCCGAGGCCGCCTCGGCCTCTGAG
CTATTCCAGAAGTAGTGAGGAGGCTTTTTTGGAGGCCTAGGGACGTACCCAATTCGCCCTATAGTGAGTC
GTATTACGCGCGCTCACTGGCCGTCGTTTTACAACGTCGTGACTGGGAAAACCCTGGCGTTACCCAACTT
AATCGCCTTGCAGCACATCCCCCTTTCGCCAGCTGGCGTAATAGCGAAGAGGCCCGCACCGATCGCCCTT
CCCAACAGTTGCGCAGCCTGAATGGCGAATGGG
[124 nt withheld, positions 7034-7157]
C
[91 nt withheld, positions 7159-7249]
A
[49 nt withheld, positions 7251-7299]
CCTTTGACGTTGGAGTCCACGTTCTTT
[37 nt withheld, positions 7327-7363]
ACCCTATCTCGGTCTATTCTTTTGATTTATAAGGGATTTTGCCGATTTCGGCCTATTGGTTAAAAAATGA
GCTGATTTAACAAAAATTTAACGCGAATTTTAACAAAATATTAACGCTTACAATTTAGGTGGCACTTTTC
GGGGAAATGTGCGCGGAACCCCTATTTGTTTATTTTTCTAAATACATTCAAATATGTATCCGCTCATGAG
ACAATAACCCTGATAAATGCTTCAATAATATTGAAAAAGGAAGAGTATGAGTATTCAACATTTCCGTGTC
GCCCTTATTCCCTTTTTTGCGGCATTTTGCCTTCCTGTTTTTGCTCACCCAGAAACGCTGGTGAAAGTAA
AAGATGCTGAAGATCAGTTGGGTGCACGAGTGGGTTACATCGAACTGGATCTCAACAGCGGTAAGATCCT
TGAGAGTTTTCGCCCCGAAGAACGTTTTCCAATGATGAGCACTTTTAAAGTTCTGCTATGTGGCGCGGTA
TTATCCCGTATTGACGCCGGGCAAGAGCAACTCGGTCGCCGCATACACTATTCTCAGAATGACTTGGTTG
AGTACTCACCAGTCACAGAAAAGCATCTTACGGATGGCATGACAGTAAGAGAATTATGCAGTGCTGCCAT
AACCATGAGTGATAACACTGCGGCCAACTTACTTCTGACAACGATCGGAGGACCGAAGGAGCTAACCGCT
TTTTTGCACAACATGGGGGATCATGTAACTCGCCTTGATCGTTGGGAACCGGAGCTGAATGAAGCCATAC
CAAACGACGAGCGTGACACCACGATGCCTGTAGCAATGGCAACAACGTTGCGCAAACTATTAACTGGCGA
ACTACTTACTCTAGCTTCCCGGCAACAATTAATAGACTGGATGGAGGCGGATAAAGTTGCAGGACCACTT
CTGCGCTCGGCCCTTCCGGCTGGCTGGTTTATTGCTGATAAATCTGGAGCCGGTGAGCGTGGGTCTCGCG
GTATCATTGCAGCACTGGGGCCAGATGGTAAGCCCTCCCGTATCGTAGTTATCTACACGACGGGGAGTCA
GGCAACTATGGATGAACGAAATAGACAGATCGCTGAGATAGGTGCCTCACTGATTAAGCATTGGTAACTG
TCAGACCAAGTTTACTCATATATACTTTAGATTGATTTAAAACTTCATTTTTAATTTAAAAGGATCTAGG
TGAAGATCCTTTTTGATAATCTCATGACCAAAATCCCTTAACGTGAGTTTTCGTTCCACTGAGCGTCAGA
CCCCGTAGAAAAGATCAAAGGATCTTCTTGAGATCCTTTTTTTCTGCGCGTAATCTGCTGCTTGCAAACA
AAAAAACCACCGCTACCAGCGGTGGTTTGTTTGCCGGATCAAGAGCTACCAACTCTTTTTCCGAAGGTAA
CTGGCTTCAGCAGAGCGCAGATACCAAATACTGTTCTTCTAGTGTAGCCGTAGTTAGGCCACCACTTCAA
GAACTCTGTAGCACCGCCTACATACCTCGCTCTGCTAATCCTGTTACCAGTGGCTGCTGCCAGTGGCGAT
AAGTCGTGTCTTACCGGGTTGGACTCAAGACGATAGTTACCGGATAAGGCGCAGCGGTCGGGCTGAACGG
GGGGTTCGTGCACACAGCCCAGCTTGGAGCGAACGACCTACACCGAACTGAGATACCTACAGCGTGAGCT
ATGAGAAAGCGCCACGCTTCCCGAAGGGAGAAAGGCGGACAGGTATCCGGTAAGCGGCAGGGTCGGAACA
GGAGAGCGCACGAGGGAGCTTCCAGGGGGAAACGCCTGGTATCTTTATAGTCCTGTCGGGTTTCGCCACC
TCTGACTTGAGCGTCGATTTTTGTGATGCTCGTCAGGGGGGCGGAGCCTATGGAAAAACGCCAGCAACGC
GGCCTTTTTACGGTTCCTGGCCTTTTGCTGGCCTTTTGCTCACATGTTCTTTCCTGCGTTATCCCCTGAT
TCTGTGGATAACCGTATTACCGCCTTTGAGTGAGCTGATACCGCTCGCCGCAGCCGAACGACCGAGCGCA
GCGAGTCAGTGAGCGAGGAAGCGGAAGAGCGCCCAATACGCAAACCGCCTCTCCCCGCGCGTTGGCCGAT
TCATTAATGCAGCTGGCACGACAGGTTTCCCGACTGGAAAGCGGGCAGTGAGCGCAACGCAATTAATGTG
AGTTAGCTCACTCATTAGGCACCCCAGGCTTTACACTTTATGCTTCCGGCTCGTATGTTGTGTGGAATTG
TGAGCGGATAACAATTTCACACAGGAAACAGCTATGACCATGATTACGCCAAGCGCGCAATTAACCCTCA
CTAAAGGGAACAAAAGCTGGAGCTGCAAGC
