>Addgene plasmid #144009 | TFORF2317 | depositor partial sequence | sequence record 284151 | Insert
ACCGCCACCATGGACCCGGGCTCCCTGCCGCCCCTCGACTCTGAAGATCTCTTCCAGGATCTAAGTCACT
TCCAGGAGACGTGGCTCGCTGAAGCTCAGGTACCAGACAGTGATGAGCAGTTTGTTCCTGATTTCCATTC
AGAAAACCTAGCTTTCCACAGCCCCACCACCAGGATCAAGAAGGAGCCCCAGAGTCCCCGCACAGACCCG
GCCCTGTCCTGCAGCAGGAAGCCGCCACTCCCCTACCACCATGGCGAGCAGTGCCTTTACTCCAGTGCCT
ATGACCCCCCCAGACAAATCGCCATCAAGTCCCCTGCCCCTGGTGCCCTTGGACAGTCGCCCCTACAGCC
CTTTCCCCGGGCAGAGCAACGGAATTTCCTGAGATCCTCTGGCACCTCCCAGCCCCACCCTGGCCATGGG
TACCTCGGGGAACATAGCTCCGTCTTCCAGCAGCCCCTGGACATTTGCCACTCCTTCACATCTCAGGGAG
GGGGCCGGGAACCCCTCCCAGCCCCCTACCAACACCAGCTGTCGGAGCCCTGCCCACCCTATCCCCAGCA
GAGCTTTAAGCAAGAATACCATGATCCCCTGTATGAACAGGCGGGCCAGCCAGCCGTGGACCAGGGTGGG
GTCAATGGGCACAGGTACCCAGGGGCGGGGGTGGTGATCAAACAGGAACAGACGGACTTCGCCTACGACT
CAGATGTCACCGGGTGCGCATCAATGTACCTCCACACAGAGGGCTTCTCTGGGCCCTCTCCAGGTGACGG
GGCCATGGGCTATGGCTATGAGAAACCTCTGCGACCATTCCCAGATGATGTCTGCGTTGTCCCTGAGAAA
TTTGAAGGAGACATCAAGCAGGAAGGGGTCGGTGCATTTCGAGAGGGGCCGCCCTACCAGCGCCGGGGTG
CCCTGCAGCTGTGGCAATTTCTGGTGGCCTTGCTGGATGACCCAACAAATGCCCATTTCATTGCCTGGAC
GGGCCGGGGAATGGAGTTCAAGCTCATTGAGCCTGAGGAGGTCGCCAGGCTCTGGGGCATCCAGAAGAAC
CGGCCAGCCATGAATTACGACAAGCTGAGCCGCTCGCTCCGATACTATTATGAGAAAGGCATCATGCAGA
AGGTGGCTGGTGAGCGTTACGTGTACAAGTTTGTGTGTGAGCCCGAGGCCCTCTTCTCTTTGGCCTTCCC
GGACAATCAGCGTCCAGCTCTCAAGGCTGAGTTTGACCGGCCTGTCAGTGAGGAGGACACAGTCCCTTTG
TCCCACTTGGATGAGAGCCCCGCCTACCTCCCAGAGCTGGCTGGCCCCGCCCAGCCATTTGGCCCCAAGG
GTGGCTACTCTTACTAGTAATGAACTAGTCCGTAACTTGAAAGTATTTCGATTTCTTGGCTTTATATATC
TTGTGGAAAGGACGACAACTTGTTAGATAAGGGTTATTA
