>Addgene plasmid #144009 | TFORF2317 | depositor partial sequence | sequence record 284152 | Barcode
CAACTTGTTAGATAAGGGTTATTA
